>Addgene plasmid #91620 | pPN091 | addgene full sequence | sequence record 180195 | Addgene NGS Result
GAGGGCCTATTTCCCATGATTCCTTCATATTTGCATATACGATACAAGGCTGTTAGAGAGATAATTGGAA
TTAATTTGACTGTAAACACAAAGATATTAGTACAAAATACGTGACGTAGAAAGTAATAATTTCTTGGGTA
GTTTGCAGTTTTAAAATTATGTTTTAAAATGGACTATCATATGCTTACCGTAACTTGAAAGTATTTCGAT
TTCTTGGCTTTATATATCTTGTGGAAAGGACGAAACACCGGATCAGGCATACCGAGAAAAGTTTTAGAGC
TAGAAATAGCAAGTTAAAATAAGGCTAGTCCGTTATCAACTTGAAAAAGTGGCACCGAGTCGGTGCTTTT
TTAAGCTTGGCGTAATCATGGTCATAGCTGTTTCCTGTGTGAAATTGTTATCCGCTCACAATTCCACACA
ACATACGAGCCGGAAGCATAAAGTGTAAAGCCTGGGGTGCCTAATGAGTGAGCTAACTCACATTAATTGC
GTTGCGCTCACTGCCCGCTTTCCAGTCGGGAAACCTGTCGTGCCAGCTGCATTAATGAATCGGCCAACGC
GCGGGGAGAGGCGGTTTGCGTATTGGGCGCTCTTCCGCTTCCTCGCTCACTGACTCGCTGCGCTCGGTCG
TTCGGCTGCGGCGAGCGGTATCAGCTCACTCAAAGGCGGTAATACGGTTATCCACAGAATCAGGGGATAA
CGCAGGAAAGAACATGTGAGCAAAAGGCCAGCAAAAGGCCAGGAACCGTAAAAAGGCCGCGTTGCTGGCG
TTTTTCCATAGGCTCCGCCCCCCTGACGAGCATCACAAAAATCGACGCTCAAGTCAGAGGTGGCGAAACC
CGACAGGACTATAAAGATACCAGGCGTTTCCCCCTGGAAGCTCCCTCGTGCGCTCTCCTGTTCCGACCCT
GCCGCTTACCGGATACCTGTCCGCCTTTCTCCCTTCGGGAAGCGTGGCGCTTTCTCATAGCTCACGCTGT
AGGTATCTCAGTTCGGTGTAGGTCGTTCGCTCCAAGCTGGGCTGTGTGCACGAACCCCCCGTTCAGCCCG
ACCGCTGCGCCTTATCCGGTAACTATCGTCTTGAGTCCAACCCGGTAAGACACGACTTATCGCCACTGGC
AGCAGCCACTGGTAACAGGATTAGCAGAGCGAGGTATGTAGGCGGTGCTACAGAGTTCTTGAAGTGGTGG
CCTAACTACGGCTACACTAGAAGAACAGTATTTGGTATCTGCGCTCTGCTGAAGCCAGTTACCTTCGGAA
AAAGAGTTGGTAGCTCTTGATCCGGCAAACAAACCACCGCTGGTAGCGGTGGTTTTTTTGTTTGCAAGCA
GCAGATTACGCGCAGAAAAAAAGGATCTCAAGAAGATCCTTTGATCTTTTCTACGGGGTCTGACGCTCAG
TGGAACGAAAACTCACGTTAAGGGATTTTGGTCATGAGATTATCAAAAAGGATCTTCACCTAGATCCTTT
TAAATTAAAAATGAAGTTTTAAATCAATCTAAAGTATATATGAGTAAACTTGGTCTGACAGTTACCAATG
CTTAATCAGTGAGGCACCTATCTCAGCGATCTGTCTATTTCGTTCATCCATAGTTGCCTGACTCCCCGTC
GTGTAGATAACTACGATACGGGAGGGCTTACCATCTGGCCCCAGTGCTGCAATGATACCGCGAGACCCAC
GCTCACCGGCTCCAGATTTATCAGCAATAAACCAGCCAGCCGGAAGGGCCGAGCGCAGAAGTGGTCCTGC
AACTTTATCCGCCTCCATCCAGTCTATTAATTGTTGCCGGGAAGCTAGAGTAAGTAGTTCGCCAGTTAAT
AGTTTGCGCAACGTTGTTGCCATTGCTACAGGCATCGTGGTGTCACGCTCGTCGTTTGGTATGGCTTCAT
TCAGCTCCGGTTCCCAACGATCAAGGCGAGTTACATGATCCCCCATGTTGTGCAAAAAAGCGGTTAGCTC
CTTCGGTCCTCCGATCGTTGTCAGAAGTAAGTTGGCCGCAGTGTTATCACTCATGGTTATGGCAGCACTG
CATAATTCTCTTACTGTCATGCCATCCGTAAGATGCTTTTCTGTGACTGGTGAGTACTCAACCAAGTCAT
TCTGAGAATAGTGTATGCGGCGACCGAGTTGCTCTTGCCCGGCGTCAATACGGGATAATACCGCGCCACA
TAGCAGAACTTTAAAAGTGCTCATCATTGGAAAACGTTCTTCGGGGCGAAAACTCTCAAGGATCTTACCG
CTGTTGAGATCCAGTTCGATGTAACCCACTCGTGCACCCAACTGATCTTCAGCATCTTTTACTTTCACCA
GCGTTTCTGGGTGAGCAAAAACAGGAAGGCAAAATGCCGCAAAAAAGGGAATAAGGGCGACACGGAAATG
TTGAATACTCATACTCTTCCTTTTTCAATATTATTGAAGCATTTATCAGGGTTATTGTCTCATGAGCGGA
TACATATTTGAATGTATTTAGAAAAATAAACAAATAGGGGTTCCGCGCACATTTCCCCGAAAAGTGCCAC
CTGACGTCTAAGAAACCATTATTATCATGACATTAACCTATAAAAATAGGCGTATCACGAGGCCCTTTCG
TCTCGCGCGTTTCGGTGATGACGGTGAAAACCTCTGACACATGCAGCTCCCGGAGACGGTCACAGCTTGT
CTGTAAGCGGATGCCGGGAGCAGACAAGCCCGTCAGGGCGCGTCAGCGGGTGTTGGCGGGTGTCGGGGCT
GGCTTAACTATGCGGCATCAGAGCAGATTGTACTGAGAGTGCACCATATGCGGTGTGAAATACCGCACAG
ATGCGTAAGGAGAAAATACCGCATCAGGCGCCATTCGCCATTCAGGCTGCGCAACTGTTGGGAAGGGCGA
TCGGTGCGGGCCTCTTCGCTATTACGCCAGCTGGCGAAAGGGGGATGTGCTGCAAGGCGATTAAGTTGGG
TAACGCCAGGGTTTTCCCAGTCACGACGTTGTAAAACGACGGCCAGTGAATTCGAGCTCGGTACCCGGGG
ATCCGTTAATTAA
Features (pLannotate 1.2.2; 13 found; start..end, strand, type, name):
      1..241     +  promoter       U6 promoter: RNA polymerase III promoter for human U6 snRNA
    271..346     +  misc_RNA       gRNA scaffold: guide RNA scaffold for the Streptococcus pyogenes CRISPR/Cas9 system
    395..411     -  protein_bind   lac operator: The lac repressor binds to the lac operator to inhibit transcription in E. coli. This inhibition can be relieved by adding lactose or isopropyl-β-D-thiogalactopyranoside (IPTG). lac repressor encoded by lacI
    419..449     -  promoter       lac promoter: promoter for the E. coli lac operon
    464..485     -  protein_bind   CAP binding site: CAP binding activates transcription in the presence of cAMP. E. coli catabolite activator protein
    498..590     -  CDS            lacI (fragment): lac repressor; lacI; The lac repressor binds to the lac operator to inhibit transcription in E. coli. This inhibition can be relieved by adding lactose or isopropyl-β-D-thiogalactopyranoside (IPTG).
    773..1361    -  rep_origin     ori: high-copy-number ColE1/pMB1/pBR322/pUC origin of replication
   1532..2392    -  CDS            AmpR: β-lactamase; bla; confers resistance to ampicillin, carbenicillin, and related antibiotics
   2393..2497    -  promoter       AmpR promoter: bla
   2592..2627    +  CDS            rop (fragment): Rop protein, which maintains plasmids at low copy number; rop
   2729..2828    +  misc_feature   bom (fragment): basis of mobility region from pBR322
   2834..2991    -  CDS            lacZα (fragment): LacZα fragment of β-galactosidase; lacZ fragment
   2988..3014    +  misc_feature   MCS (fragment): pUC18/19 multiple cloning site
