[The description below was written by a language model from this plasmid's Addgene catalogue record and pLannotate feature annotations shown in this document.]
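Description:
pPN091 is a small (about 3.0 kb) CRISPR guide RNA expression plasmid built on a pUC19 backbone carrying a U6 promoter cassette. It is propagated in E. coli as a high-copy plasmid through the ColE1/pUC-type origin and selected with ampicillin through the β-lactamase (AmpR) gene and its native promoter. The remaining annotated elements are leftovers of the pUC19 scaffold rather than functional parts of the payload. They include the lac promoter, operator and CAP site, fragments of lacZα, lacI, rop and bom, and a remnant of the multiple cloning site.

The payload is a single-guide RNA directed against human GALNT10, which encodes a polypeptide N-acetylgalactosaminyltransferase. A roughly 20-nucleotide spacer was inserted between two BbsI sites, both destroyed during cloning, so that it sits directly downstream of the human U6 RNA polymerase III promoter and immediately upstream of the Streptococcus pyogenes Cas9 guide RNA scaffold. Transcription from U6 therefore yields a complete sgRNA that can direct SpCas9 to the GALNT10 locus.

The plasmid carries no Cas9 gene, no mammalian selection marker and no reporter, so the nuclease must be supplied separately, for example from a co-delivered plasmid, and delivery would be by transient introduction into cells. According to the record, it was generated as part of a scaled framework for CRISPR editing of human pluripotent stem cells to study genes implicated in psychiatric disease, and its stated purpose is to express the GALNT10-targeting sgRNA.
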