Addgene plasmid #91620: pPN091
Purpose: Express sgRNA targeting human GALNT10
Depositing lab: Lindy Barrett. Depositing organization: Broad Institute. Publication: A Scaled Framework for CRISPR Editing of Human Pluripotent Stem Cells to Study Psychiatric Disease. Hazelbaker DZ, Beccard A, Bara AM, Dabkowski N, Messana A, Mazzucato P, Lam D, Manning D, Eggan K, Barrett LE. Stem Cell Reports. 2017 Oct 10;9(4):1315-1327. doi: 10.1016/j.stemcr.2017.09.006. PubMed 29020615.
Backbone
  Vector backbone: pUC19-U6 promoter
  Vector type: CRISPR
Growth in bacteria
  Bacterial resistance: Ampicillin, 100 μg/mL
  Growth temperature: 37°C
  Growth strain: DH5alpha
  Copy number: High Copy
Gene/Insert
  Gene/Insert name: GALNT10 (alt name: NM_198321.3)
  gRNA/shRNA sequence: GATCAGGCATACCGAGAAAA
  Species: H. sapiens (human)
  Insert size (bp): 21
  Entrez Gene: GALNT10 (a.k.a. GALNACT10, PPGALNACT10, PPGANTASE10)
  Promoter: U6
  Cloning method: Restriction Enzyme; 5′ cloning site BbsI (destroyed during cloning); 3′ cloning site BbsI (destroyed during cloning)
  Sequencing primers: 5′ M13F (-21)
Terms and licenses: Academic/Nonprofit Terms; Industry Terms: Not Available to Industry
How to cite: pPN091 was a gift from Lindy Barrett (Addgene plasmid # 91620 ; http://n2t.net/addgene:91620 ; RRID:Addgene_91620)
